Addgene plasmid #1454: pPD69_39
Purpose: (Empty Backbone)
Depositing lab: Andrew Fire. Depositing organization: Carnegie Institution for Science.
Backbone
  Vector backbone: Unknown
  Backbone size (bp): 8224
  Vector type: Worm Expression
Growth in bacteria
  Bacterial resistance: Ampicillin, 100 μg/mL
  Growth temperature: 37°C
  Growth strain: DH5alpha
  Copy number: Unknown
Gene/Insert
  Gene/Insert name: None
  Tag / fusion protein: glp1
  Cloning method: Restriction Enzyme
Terms and licenses: Academic/Nonprofit Terms; Industry Terms: Not Available to Industry
Depositor comments: See Fire Lab Vector Kit Documentation 1995. Fire Lab Miniprep Number pPD69.39, Ligation number NONE.
How to cite: pPD69_39 was a gift from Andrew Fire (Addgene plasmid # 1454 ; http://n2t.net/addgene:1454 ; RRID:Addgene_1454)
