[The description below was written by a language model from this plasmid's Addgene catalogue record and pLannotate feature annotations shown in this document.]
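Description:
pPD69_39 is a Caenorhabditis elegans expression vector from the 1995 Fire Lab Vector Kit, catalogued as an empty backbone of roughly 8.2 kb with no insert recorded. The parental backbone is listed as unknown, but the annotated features point to a pUC/pBR322-type bacterial scaffold: a high-copy ColE1/pMB1-family origin of replication, the bla gene with its own promoter conferring ampicillin resistance for selection in E. coli, short remnants of rop, the bom region and lacI, and the CAP site, lac promoter and lac operator adjoining fragments of the pUC18/19 multiple cloning site.

The main payload detected is a full-length lacZ coding sequence encoding β-galactosidase, preceded by a short stretch that matches E. coli trpS, probably carried over from the source of the lacZ cassette. Two polylinker fragments sit about 1.7 kb apart upstream of lacZ, and the sequence between them is not annotated. The catalogue lists "glp1" in the tag/fusion field, which suggests that C. elegans glp-1 sequence is fused to or associated with the reporter, but the feature table neither identifies such a segment nor shows where it lies. It might correspond to one of the unannotated regions, which cannot be confirmed from the record. Downstream of lacZ, a small fragment matching the C. elegans gene aex-5 is detected, and its role is also not stated. No worm promoter is annotated.

The arrangement is consistent with a lacZ reporter vector into which regulatory or coding fragments are placed by restriction cloning for expression studies in transgenic worms. The kit documentation cited by the depositor would be needed for its exact design.
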