Features (pLannotate 1.2.2; 14 found; start..end, strand, type, name):
     18..36      -  misc_feature   MCS (fragment): pUC18/19 multiple cloning site
   1729..1755    -  misc_feature   MCS (fragment): pUC18/19 multiple cloning site
   1790..1873    +  CDS            trpS (fragment): SYW_ECOLI - Experimental evidence at protein level: Swiss-Prot protein existence level 1. Catalyzes the attachment of tryptophan to tRNA(Trp). Amino acylates tRNA(Trp) with both L- and D-tryptophan, although D-tryptophan is a poor substrate (PubMed:10918062). From Escherichia coli (strain K12).
   1880..4927    +  CDS            lacZ: β-galactosidase; lacZ
   5482..5634    +  CDS            aex-5 (fragment): AEX5_CAEEL - Also known as kpc-3 From Caenorhabditis elegans.
   5762..5797    +  CDS            rop (fragment): Rop protein, which maintains plasmids at low copy number; rop
   5899..5998    +  misc_feature   bom (fragment): basis of mobility region from pBR322
   6096..6200    +  promoter       AmpR promoter: bla
   6201..7061    +  CDS            AmpR: β-lactamase; bla; confers resistance to ampicillin, carbenicillin, and related antibiotics
   7232..7820    +  rep_origin     ori: high-copy-number ColE1/pMB1/pBR322/pUC origin of replication
   8003..8095    +  CDS            lacI (fragment): lac repressor; lacI; The lac repressor binds to the lac operator to inhibit transcription in E. coli. This inhibition can be relieved by adding lactose or isopropyl-β-D-thiogalactopyranoside (IPTG).
   8108..8129    +  protein_bind   CAP binding site: CAP binding activates transcription in the presence of cAMP. E. coli catabolite activator protein
   8144..8174    +  promoter       lac promoter: promoter for the E. coli lac operon
   8182..8198    +  protein_bind   lac operator: The lac repressor binds to the lac operator to inhibit transcription in E. coli. This inhibition can be relieved by adding lactose or isopropyl-β-D-thiogalactopyranoside (IPTG). lac repressor encoded by lacI
>Addgene plasmid #1454 | pPD69_39 | depositor full sequence | sequence record 65 | Author sequence
ATGACCATGATTACGCCAAGCTTGCATGCCTGCAGGCCTTGGTCGAGTATGAGAAACAACATTAACAATG
TTTTGGGAGAAACATGTAGTTTTGTACGTCCGGTCCAGTGAGAGTTTTCAACTTATTTTGGAAGAAATTT
TTTTTTGACAAAATTTTGCAATTTCCCACGCAGAAATACGGTATGCCCCGTATCTCGCCACGAACATAAT
ATTTTAAATTGACGGAAAGGTGTGCGCCTTTAAGAAGCACAGTAACCATTTTCCGGTTTTTTTTTTGAAA
TTGCCTTTGATTTTTACTTTTTTCTCCCAAAAACGAGAAATTTAATATAATCCATCAAAATCTTTGTGAA
CGAGAGAAATATAGTGAAAAACTCAAAGAAAATTGCGAAATGGATTACTGTACTCCATAAAGGCGCACAT
CTTTTCGAAAAATCGTGAAAAATTGCATCTGACCAACAGTTTTGCGTGGAATCTTCCTAGATTCAAATTT
CCTATGAGTCATAAAACTATCATTTTATCGGACAATAACTACACGTGTACCTTGTTTCCATATGTTCTAC
CAATATAATTTGTGTTCATATGTGGCCAGGTACGGGAAATTAGAACACGGACTGATTTAGGAAGGTTCAA
ATTCGAGAACAATGGACGACTTGCTGCACGAAAACGTGGATTATTCTGAAACCGCCTATGTGATCACTAT
CGATTTAGCACTTCGGTTTTCTTTTTCCGTTTTCCTTTATATTCCGTATTGTATGCCGACAATAACGCTT
TTTCTTTGTATAAACATTTCCAGAAGCAGAGCAAATTTGTTTATTCCAGAATTGACTGAATATTGAAATA
ATGTTTACAGACATACTGTAGATTTTTTTCTATTCAAACATGAATACAGTTTTTCGTATTTTTAATCTTC
AGATAAGTTTTGTGTGTGTTTTTGAGAATAATATTTAAAAAAGATAAGCAAATATCAGAACTACGGTAAG
CGAAGGGGTACGGTCGTCAATTGCGGACTTCCGAGCTGTGCACGGCGCCAAAATTTATTTTGAGTTTTAA
AATGATTTTCTTTGTTTTTTTTTCTTTTTTTGACACGATAAGAACATTTTTCTGTATTTCTAATATTTTA
AATGAGATCGTAATAAGTTTATTTAGCTCCATCACATTATTTTCGGAATATTCATCGCTTGAAAACGGCG
TAAAATAGGTTCCAAGTAAATCATTGCAAACAAATCTCCGTTTATCGTTCTAACAAAGTTTTTCGTTCAC
TTTCTTATGTAAATCGTTTTCCCCACTTCTTCTTCACGGGAATGATCAATTGAAAGGCCATAAATTGGTT
GTTTTCTCCACATTTCGCAACCAACATGCAGCTGTCGGATAGGCAATAAAATAATGTAATCAATGAGTTT
TCCGATTTATCCTAACAGTTCTTTTTCTAGTGTTCCTATTCGAAAAAAGTACTGTTATCCTTCTTTTTGG
ACCGCCCATCTCAGGTGTCAAGACAATCGCAACACACTCAGAAAATGGGCGGAGTATGCCACCCGGCCTT
CATTCGTCGCTCCTTGTCTTCTCCATTTTCGTTTTTTTCCTGTTCTCCGTTCTTTTTTTGTACTTTTGTG
ATAATGCTGAAGTGTTCTTTTTTTTCGCTTAACCGCATCTCTTGATTTAATTCATATTTTCTTTCAGATT
CATATACAATAACACCAAGAGCTGCTCTAACAACTAATAATAACAGAATCTAGAGGATCCCCGGGTACCG
AGCTCAGAAAAAATGACTGCTCCAAAGAAGAAGCGTAAGGTACCGGTGGGTGAAGACCAGAAACAGCACC
TCGAACTGAGCCGCGATATTGCCCAGCGTTTCAACGCGCTGTATGGCGAGATCGATCCCGTCGTTTTACA
ACGTCGTGACTGGGAAAACCCTGGCGTTACCCAACTTAATCGCCTTGCAGCACATCCCCCTTTCGCCAGC
TGGCGTAATAGCGAAGAGGCCCGCACCGATCGCCCTTCCCAACAGTTGCGCAGCCTGAATGGCGAATGGC
GCTTTGCCTGGTTTCCGGCACCAGAAGCGGTGCCGGAAAGCTGGCTGGAGTGCGATCTTCCTGAGGCCGA
TACTGTCGTCGTCCCCTCAAACTGGCAGATGCACGGTTACGATGCGCCCATCTACACCAACGTGACCTAT
CCCATTACGGTCAATCCGCCGTTTGTTCCCACGGAGAATCCGACGGGTTGTTACTCGCTCACATTTAATG
TTGATGAAAGCTGGCTACAGGAAGGCCAGACGCGAATTATTTTTGATGGCGTTAACTCGGCGTTTCATCT
GTGGTGCAACGGGCGCTGGGTCGGTTACGGCCAGGACAGTCGTTTGCCGTCTGAATTTGACCTGAGCGCA
TTTTTACGCGCCGGAGAAAACCGCCTCGCGGTGATGGTGCTGCGCTGGAGTGACGGCAGTTATCTGGAAG
ATCAGGATATGTGGCGGATGAGCGGCATTTTCCGTGACGTCTCGTTGCTGCATAAACCGACTACACAAAT
CAGCGATTTCCATGTTGCCACTCGCTTTAATGATGATTTCAGCCGCGCTGTACTGGAGGCTGAAGTTCAG
ATGTGCGGCGAGTTGCGTGACTACCTACGGGTAACAGTTTCTTTATGGCAGGGTGAAACGCAGGTCGCCA
GCGGCACCGCGCCTTTCGGCGGTGAAATTATCGATGAGCGTGGTGGTTATGCCGATCGCGTCACACTACG
TCTGAACGTCGAAAACCCGAAACTGTGGAGCGCCGAAATCCCGAATCTCTATCGTGCGGTGGTTGAACTG
CACACCGCCGACGGCACGCTGATTGAAGCAGAAGCCTGCGATGTCGGTTTCCGCGAGGTGCGGATTGAAA
ATGGTCTGCTGCTGCTGAACGGCAAGCCGTTGCTGATTCGAGGCGTTAACCGTCACGAGCATCATCCTCT
GCATGGTCAGGTCATGGATGAGCAGACGATGGTGCAGGATATCCTGCTGATGAAGCAGAACAACTTTAAC
GCCGTGCGCTGTTCGCATTATCCGAACCATCCGCTGTGGTACACGCTGTGCGACCGCTACGGCCTGTATG
TGGTGGATGAAGCCAATATTGAAACCCACGGCATGGTGCCAATGAATCGTCTGACCGATGATCCGCGCTG
GCTACCGGCGATGAGCGAACGCGTAACGCGAATGGTGCAGCGCGATCGTAATCACCCGAGTGTGATCATC
TGGTCGCTGGGGAATGAATCAGGCCACGGCGCTAATCACGACGCGCTGTATCGCTGGATCAAATCTGTCG
ATCCTTCCCGCCCGGTGCAGTATGAAGGCGGCGGAGCCGACACCACGGCCACCGATATTATTTGCCCGAT
GTACGCGCGCGTGGATGAAGACCAGCCCTTCCCGGCTGTGCCGAAATGGTCCATCAAAAAATGGCTTTCG
CTACCTGGAGAGACGCGCCCGCTGATCCTTTGCGAATACGCCCACGCGATGGGTAACAGTCTTGGCGGTT
TCGCTAAATACTGGCAGGCGTTTCGTCAGTATCCCCGTTTACAGGGCGGCTTCGTCTGGGACTGGGTGGA
TCAGTCGCTGATTAAATATGATGAAAACGGCAACCCGTGGTCGGCTTACGGCGGTGATTTTGGCGATACG
CCGAACGATCGCCAGTTCTGTATGAACGGTCTGGTCTTTGCCGACCGCACGCCGCATCCAGCGCTGACGG
AAGCAAAACACCAGCAGCAGTTTTTCCAGTTCCGTTTATCCGGGCAAACCATCGAAGTGACCAGCGAATA
CCTGTTCCGTCATAGCGATAACGAGCTCCTGCACTGGATGGTGGCGCTGGATGGTAAGCCGCTGGCAAGC
GGTGAAGTGCCTCTGGATGTCGCTCCACAAGGTAAACAGTTGATTGAACTGCCTGAACTACCGCAGCCGG
AGAGCGCCGGGCAACTCTGGCTCACAGTACGCGTAGTGCAACCGAACGCGACCGCATGGTCAGAAGCCGG
GCACATCAGCGCCTGGCAGCAGTGGCGTCTGGCGGAAAACCTCAGTGTGACGCTCCCCGCCGCGTCCCAC
GCCATCCCGCATCTGACCACCAGCGAAATGGATTTTTGCATCGAGCTGGGTAATAAGCGTTGGCAATTTA
ACCGCCAGTCAGGCTTTCTTTCACAGATGTGGATTGGCGATAAAAAACAACTGCTGACGCCGCTGCGCGA
TCAGTTCACCCGTGCACCGCTGGATAACGACATTGGCGTAAGTGAAGCGACCCGCATTGACCCTAACGCC
TGGGTCGAACGCTGGAAGGCGGCGGGCCATTACCAGGCCGAAGCAGCGTTGTTGCAGTGCACGGCAGATA
CACTTGCTGATGCGGTGCTGATTACGACCGCTCACGCGTGGCAGCATCAGGGGAAAACCTTATTTATCAG
CCGGAAAACCTACCGGATTGATGGTAGTGGTCAAATGGCGATTACCGTTGATGTTGAAGTGGCGAGCGAT
ACACCGCATCCGGCGCGGATTGGCCTGAACTGCCAGCTGGCGCAGGTAGCAGAGCGGGTAAACTGGCTCG
GATTAGGGCCGCAAGAAAACTATCCCGACCGCCTTACTGCCGCCTGTTTTGACCGCTGGGATCTGCCATT
GTCAGACATGTATACCCCGTACGTCTTCCCGAGCGAAAACGGTCTGCGCTGCGGGACGCGCGAATTGAAT
TATGGCCCACACCAGTGGCGCGGCGACTTCCAGTTCAACATCAGCCGCTACAGTCAACAGCAACTGATGG
AAACCAGCCATCGCCATCTGCTGCACGCGGAAGAAGGCACATGGCTGAATATCGACGGTTTCCATATGGG
GATTGGTGGCGACGACTCCTGGAGCCCGTCAGTATCGGCGGAATTCCAACTGAGCGCCGGTCGCTACCAT
TACCAACTTGTCTGGTGTCAAAAATAATAGGCCTACTAGCGTCGACGGTACCATGCATGGTATTGATATC
TGAGCTCCGCATCGGCCGCTGTCATCAGATCGCCATCTCGCGCCCGTGCCTCTGACTTCTAAGTCCAATT
ACTCTTCAACATCCCTACATGCTCTTTCTCCCTGTGCTCCCACCCCCTATTTTTGTTATTATCAAAAAAC
TTCTCTTAATTTCTTTGTTTTTTAGCTTCTTTTAAGTCACCTCTAACAATGAAATTGTGTAGATTCAAAA
ATAGAATTAATTCGTAATAAAAAGTCGAAAAAAATTGTGCTCCCTCCCCCCATTAATAATAATTCTATCC
CAAAATCTACACAATGTTCTGTGTACACTTCTTATGTTTTTTACTTCTGATAAATTTTTTTGAAACATCA
TAGAAAAAACCGCACACAAAATACCTTATCATATGTTACGTTTCAGTTTATGACCGCAATTTTTATTTCT
TCGCACGTCTGGGCCTCTCATGACGTCAAATCATGCTCATCGTGAAAAAGTTTTGGAGTATTTTTGGAAT
TTTTCAATCAAGTGAAAGTTTATGAAATTAATTTTCCTGCTTTTGCTTTTTGGGGTTTCCCCTATTGTTT
GTCAAGATTTCGAGGACGGCGTTTTTCTTGCTAAAATCACAAGTATTGATGAGCACGATGCAAGAAAGAT
CGGAAGAAGGTTTGGGTTTGAGGCTCAGTGGAAGGTGAGTAGAAGTTGATAATTTGAAAGTGGAGTAGTG
TCTATGGGGTTTTTGCCTTAAATGACAGAATACATTCCCAATATACCAAACATAACTGTTTCCTACTAGT
CGGCCGTACGGGCCCTTTCGTCTCGCGCGTTTCGGTGATGACGGTGAAAACCTCTGACACATGCAGCTCC
CGGAGACGGTCACAGCTTGTCTGTAAGCGGATGCCGGGAGCAGACAAGCCCGTCAGGGCGCGTCAGCGGG
TGTTGGCGGGTGTCGGGGCTGGCTTAACTATGCGGCATCAGAGCAGATTGTACTGAGAGTGCACCATATG
CGGTGTGAAATACCGCACAGATGCGTAAGGAGAAAATACCGCATCAGGCGGCCTTAAGGGCCTCGTGATA
CGCCTATTTTTATAGGTTAATGTCATGATAATAATGGTTTCTTAGACGTCAGGTGGCACTTTTCGGGGAA
ATGTGCGCGGAACCCCTATTTGTTTATTTTTCTAAATACATTCAAATATGTATCCGCTCATGAGACAATA
ACCCTGATAAATGCTTCAATAATATTGAAAAAGGAAGAGTATGAGTATTCAACATTTCCGTGTCGCCCTT
ATTCCCTTTTTTGCGGCATTTTGCCTTCCTGTTTTTGCTCACCCAGAAACGCTGGTGAAAGTAAAAGATG
CTGAAGATCAGTTGGGTGCACGAGTGGGTTACATCGAACTGGATCTCAACAGCGGTAAGATCCTTGAGAG
TTTTCGCCCCGAAGAACGTTTTCCAATGATGAGCACTTTTAAAGTTCTGCTATGTGGCGCGGTATTATCC
CGTATTGACGCCGGGCAAGAGCAACTCGGTCGCCGCATACACTATTCTCAGAATGACTTGGTTGAGTACT
CACCAGTCACAGAAAAGCATCTTACGGATGGCATGACAGTAAGAGAATTATGCAGTGCTGCCATAACCAT
GAGTGATAACACTGCGGCCAACTTACTTCTGACAACGATCGGAGGACCGAAGGAGCTAACCGCTTTTTTG
CACAACATGGGGGATCATGTAACTCGCCTTGATCGTTGGGAACCGGAGCTGAATGAAGCCATACCAAACG
ACGAGCGTGACACCACGATGCCTGTAGCAATGGCAACAACGTTGCGCAAACTATTAACTGGCGAACTACT
TACTCTAGCTTCCCGGCAACAATTAATAGACTGGATGGAGGCGGATAAAGTTGCAGGACCACTTCTGCGC
TCGGCCCTTCCGGCTGGCTGGTTTATTGCTGATAAATCTGGAGCCGGTGAGCGTGGGTCTCGCGGTATCA
TTGCAGCACTGGGGCCAGATGGTAAGCCCTCCCGTATCGTAGTTATCTACACGACGGGGAGTCAGGCAAC
TATGGATGAACGAAATAGACAGATCGCTGAGATAGGTGCCTCACTGATTAAGCATTGGTAACTGTCAGAC
CAAGTTTACTCATATATACTTTAGATTGATTTAAAACTTCATTTTTAATTTAAAAGGATCTAGGTGAAGA
TCCTTTTTGATAATCTCATGACCAAAATCCCTTAACGTGAGTTTTCGTTCCACTGAGCGTCAGACCCCGT
AGAAAAGATCAAAGGATCTTCTTGAGATCCTTTTTTTCTGCGCGTAATCTGCTGCTTGCAAACAAAAAAA
CCACCGCTACCAGCGGTGGTTTGTTTGCCGGATCAAGAGCTACCAACTCTTTTTCCGAAGGTAACTGGCT
TCAGCAGAGCGCAGATACCAAATACTGTCCTTCTAGTGTAGCCGTAGTTAGGCCACCACTTCAAGAACTC
TGTAGCACCGCCTACATACCTCGCTCTGCTAATCCTGTTACCAGTGGCTGCTGCCAGTGGCGATAAGTCG
TGTCTTACCGGGTTGGACTCAAGACGATAGTTACCGGATAAGGCGCAGCGGTCGGGCTGAACGGGGGGTT
CGTGCACACAGCCCAGCTTGGAGCGAACGACCTACACCGAACTGAGATACCTACAGCGTGAGCATTGAGA
AAGCGCCACGCTTCCCGAAGGGAGAAAGGCGGACAGGTATCCGGTAAGCGGCAGGGTCGGAACAGGAGAG
CGCACGAGGGAGCTTCCAGGGGGAAACGCCTGGTATCTTTATAGTCCTGTCGGGTTTCGCCACCTCTGAC
TTGAGCGTCGATTTTTGTGATGCTCGTCAGGGGGGCGGAGCCTATGGAAAAACGCCAGCAACGCGGCCTT
TTTACGGTTCCTGGCCTTTTGCTGGCCTTTTGCTCACATGTTCTTTCCTGCGTTATCCCCTGATTCTGTG
GATAACCGTATTACCGCCTTTGAGTGAGCTGATACCGCTCGCCGCAGCCGAACGACCGAGCGCAGCGAGT
CAGTGAGCGAGGAAGCGGAAGAGCGCCCAATACGCAAACCGCCTCTCCCCGCGCGTTGGCCGATTCATTA
ATGCAGCTGGCACGACAGGTTTCCCGACTGGAAAGCGGGCAGTGAGCGCAACGCAATTAATGTGAGTTAG
CTCACTCATTAGGCACCCCAGGCTTTACACTTTATGCTTCCGGCTCGTATGTTGTGTGGAATTGTGAGCG
GATAACAATTTCACACAGGAAACAGCT
