>Addgene plasmid #1454 | pPD69_39 | addgene partial sequence | sequence record 16594 | 1454_m13reverse
GNGGCCTNGGTCGAGTATGAGAAACAACATTAACAATGTTTTGGGAGAAACATGTAGTTTTGTACGTCCG
GTCCAGTGAGAGTTTTCAACTTATTTTGGAAGAAATTTTTTTTTGACAAAATTTTGCAATTTCCCACGCA
GAAATACGGTATGCCCCGTATCTCGCCACGAACATAATATTTTAAATTGACGGAAAGGTGTGCGCCTTTA
AGAAGCACAGTAACCATTTTCCGGTTTTTTTTTTGAAATTGCCTTTGATTTTTACTTTTTTCTCCCAAAA
ACGAGAAATTTAATATAATCCATCAAAATCTTTGTGAACGAGAGAAATATAGTGAAAAACTCAAAGAAAA
TTGCGAAATGGATTACTGTACTCCATAAAGGCGCACATCTTTTCGAAAAATCGTGAAAAATTGCATCTGA
CCAACAGTTTTGCGTGGAATCTTCCTAGATTCAAATTTCCTATGAGTCATAAAACTATCATTTTATCGGA
CAATAACTACACGTGTACCTTGTTTCCATATGTTCTACCAATATAATTTGTGTTCATATGTGGCCAGGTA
CGGGAAATTAGAACACGGACTGATTTAGGAAGGTTCAAATTCGAGAACAATGGACGACTTGCTGCACGAA
AACGTGGATTATTCTGAAACCGCCTATGTGATCACTATCGATTTAGCACTTCGGTTTTCTTTTTCCGTTT
TCCTTTATATTCCGTATTGTATGCCGACAATAACGCTTTTTCTTTGTATAAACATTTCCAGAAGCAGAGC
AAATTTGTTTATTCCAGAATTGACTGAATATTGAAATAATGTTTACAGACATACTGTAGATTTTTTTCTA
TTCAAACATGAATACAGTTTTTCGTATTTTTAATCTTCAGATAAGTTTTGTGTGTGTTTTTGAGAATAAT
ATTTAAAAAAAGATAAGCAAATATCAGAACTACGGTAAGCGAAGGGGTACGGNCGTCAATTGCGGACTTC
CGAGCTGTGCNCGGCGCCNAAANTTATTTTGAGTTTAAAANGATTTCCTTGGGTTTTTTTTCCTTTTTTG
GACCCNAAAAGGACATTTTTCCGGGATTTCNAAAATTTTAAAGGAAACCGGAANAGGTTATTTAGCNCCC
TCCCTTATTTNCGGAAAATCCCNCCCTGGAAACGGGGNAAANAGGTNCCAGGAATCNTGGNAANAATCCC
CGTTNACGNTCCAANANGNTTTCCCTCCCTTNCTTAGGNAACCNTTTCCCCCCTCCCCCCCGGGGANGAA
CATGGAGGCCCAAANGGGGTTTNCCCNNTTNCCACNANNGGGGGGGGAAAGGCAAAAANGGANCNGGNTC
CAATTTCCCANGNNTTTTNGGNCTTCAAAANNGNTTCCTTTGGGCCCCNNC
